Addgene plasmid #54366: LIIc F 1-2
Purpose: (Empty Backbone)
Depositing lab: Martin Parniske. Depositing organization: Ludwig-Maximilians-Universitaet Muenchen (LMU). Publication: A modular plasmid assembly kit for multigene expression, gene silencing and silencing rescue in plants. Binder A, Lambert J, Morbitzer R, Popp C, Ott T, Lahaye T, Parniske M. PLoS One. 2014 Feb 13;9(2):e88218. doi: 10.1371/journal.pone.0088218. eCollection 2014. PubMed 24551083.
Backbone
  Vector backbone: pAMP (Genart)
  Backbone manufacturer: Geneart
  Vector type: cloning vector
Growth in bacteria
  Bacterial resistance: Chloramphenicol and Ampicillin, 25 & 100 μg/mL
  Growth temperature: 37°C
  Growth strain: DB3.1
  Copy number: High Copy
Gene/Insert
  Gene/Insert name: None
Terms and licenses: Academic/Nonprofit Terms; Industry Terms: Not Available to Industry
Depositor comments: binary expression vector. LII/LIV backbone. ccdB cassettes (ccdB and chloramphenicol resistance gene) were added between the borders by Esp3I cut-ligation, flanked by appropriate type IIS fusion sites
How to cite: LIIc F 1-2 was a gift from Martin Parniske (Addgene plasmid # 54366 ; http://n2t.net/addgene:54366 ; RRID:Addgene_54366)
