[The description below was written by a language model from this plasmid's Addgene catalogue record and pLannotate feature annotations shown in this document.]
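Description:
LIIc F 1-2 is an empty, high-copy E. coli cloning backbone from a modular type IIS (Golden Gate-style) plasmid assembly kit for multigene expression, gene silencing and silencing rescue in plants. It is built on the synthetic-gene carrier pAMP and is described by the depositor as a level II/level IV (LII/LIV) backbone. It carries no gene of interest. Propagation relies on a ColE1/pUC-type origin, and an AmpR (β-lactamase) gene with its own promoter selects for the backbone. The annotation also picks up short fragments of an RSF origin, lacI, lacZα, an M13 origin and a T7 promoter, which look like vector remnants rather than functional modules.

The working part of the plasmid is a counterselection "dummy" cassette containing a chloramphenicol acetyltransferase gene (CmR) and the gyrase toxin gene ccdB, preceded by a partial ccdA sequence. According to the depositor, this cassette was inserted by Esp3I cut-ligation and is flanked by type IIS fusion sites. During an assembly reaction the cassette is excised and replaced by the incoming modules. Plasmids that keep ccdB kill standard E. coli strains, so only correctly assembled products are recovered. This also explains why the empty vector is maintained in the ccdB-tolerant strain DB3.1 under ampicillin plus chloramphenicol. The cassette is bracketed by attR1 and attR2 sites, indicating it derives from a Gateway destination cassette.

The depositor comment calls the plasmid a binary expression vector with the cassette placed "between the borders". However, the 4,252-nt annotated sequence shows no T-DNA borders, Agrobacterium-compatible origin or plant selection marker. That comment may be generic to the backbone series. The meaning of "c", "F" and "1-2" in the name is not stated in the record.
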