Features (pLannotate 1.2.2; 15 found; start..end, strand, type, name):
     60..164     +  promoter       AmpR promoter: bla
    165..1025    +  CDS            AmpR: β-lactamase; bla; confers resistance to ampicillin, carbenicillin, and related antibiotics
   1196..1784    +  rep_origin     ori: high-copy-number ColE1/pMB1/pBR322/pUC origin of replication
   1862..1902    +  rep_origin     RSF ori (fragment): Plasmids containing the RSF 1030 origin of replication can be propagated in E. coli cells that contain additional plasmids with compatible origins.
   1939..1986    +  CDS            lacI (fragment): lac repressor; lacI; The lac repressor binds to the lac operator to inhibit transcription in E. coli. This inhibition can be relieved by adding lactose or isopropyl-β-D-thiogalactopyranoside (IPTG).
   2091..2215    +  protein_bind   attR1: mutant version of attR; recombination site for the Gateway® LR reaction LR Clonase™
   2252..2282    +  promoter       lac UV5 promoter: E. coli lac promoter with an "up" mutation
   2306..2335    +  promoter       cat promoter (fragment): promoter of the E. coli cat gene encoding chloramphenicol acetyltransferase
   2336..2995    +  CDS            CmR: chloramphenicol acetyltransferase; cat; confers resistance to chloramphenicol
   3174..3332    +  CDS            ccdA (fragment): CCDA_ECO57 - Also known as H, letA. Experimental evidence at protein level: Swiss-Prot protein existence level 1. Antitoxin component of a type II toxin-antitoxin (TA) system which inhibits the post-segregational killing (PSK) of plasmid-free cells, also referred to as a plasmid addiction system. Binds to and blocks the activity of CcdB; will also remove bound CcdB protein from the CcdB-GyrA complex by forming a CcdA-CcdB complex, a process termed rejuvenation. Functions as a transcriptional corepressor for the ccdAB operon, repression also requires CcdB (By similarity). From Escherichia coli
   3337..3642    +  CDS            ccdB: CcdB, a bacterial toxin that poisons DNA gyrase; ccdB; Plasmids containing the ccdB gene cannot be propagated in standard E. coli strains.
   3683..3807    -  protein_bind   attR2: mutant version of attR; recombination site for the Gateway® LR reaction LR Clonase™
   3951..3969    -  promoter       T7 promoter: promoter for bacteriophage T7 RNA polymerase
   3978..4134    +  CDS            lacZα (fragment): LacZα fragment of β-galactosidase; lacZ fragment
   4155..34      +  rep_origin     M13 ori (fragment) (across the origin): M13 bacteriophage origin of replication; arrow indicates direction of (+) strand synthesis
>Addgene plasmid #54366 | LIIc F 1-2 | depositor full sequence | sequence record 84586 | Full Sequence
GCGAATTTTAACAAAATATTAACGCTTACAATTTAGGTGGCACTTTTCGGGGAAATGTGCGCGGAACCCC
TATTTGTTTATTTTTCTAAATACATTCAAATATGTATCCGCTCATGAGACAATAACCCTGATAAATGCTT
CAATAATATTGAAAAAGGAAGAGTATGAGTATTCAACATTTCCGTGTCGCCCTTATTCCCTTTTTTGCGG
CATTTTGCCTTCCTGTTTTTGCTCACCCAGAAACGCTGGTGAAAGTAAAAGATGCTGAAGATCAGTTGGG
TGCACGAGTGGGTTACATCGAACTGGATCTCAACAGCGGTAAGATCCTTGAGAGTTTTCGCCCCGAAGAA
CGTTTTCCAATGATGAGCACTTTTAAAGTTCTGCTATGTGGCGCGGTATTATCCCGTATTGACGCCGGGC
AAGAGCAACTCGGTCGCCGCATACACTATTCTCAGAATGACTTGGTTGAGTACTCACCAGTCACAGAAAA
GCATCTTACGGATGGCATGACAGTAAGAGAATTATGCAGTGCTGCCATAACCATGAGTGATAACACTGCG
GCCAACTTACTTCTGACAACGATCGGAGGACCGAAGGAGCTAACCGCTTTTTTGCACAACATGGGGGATC
ATGTAACTCGCCTTGATCGTTGGGAACCGGAGCTGAATGAAGCCATACCAAACGACGAGCGTGACACCAC
GATGCCTGTAGCAATGGCAACAACGTTGCGCAAACTATTAACTGGCGAACTACTTACTCTAGCTTCCCGG
CAACAATTAATAGACTGGATGGAGGCGGATAAAGTTGCAGGACCACTTCTGCGCTCGGCCCTTCCGGCTG
GCTGGTTTATTGCTGATAAATCTGGAGCCGGTGAGCGTGGTTCTCGCGGTATCATTGCAGCACTGGGGCC
AGATGGTAAGCCCTCCCGTATCGTAGTTATCTACACGACGGGGAGTCAGGCAACTATGGATGAACGAAAT
AGACAGATCGCTGAGATAGGTGCCTCACTGATTAAGCATTGGTAACTGTCAGACCAAGTTTACTCATATA
TACTTTAGATTGATTTAAAACTTCATTTTTAATTTAAAAGGATCTAGGTGAAGATCCTTTTTGATAATCT
CATGACCAAAATCCCTTAACGTGAGTTTTCGTTCCACTGAGCGTCAGACCCCGTAGAAAAGATCAAAGGA
TCTTCTTGAGATCCTTTTTTTCTGCGCGTAATCTGCTGCTTGCAAACAAAAAAACCACCGCTACCAGCGG
TGGTTTGTTTGCCGGATCAAGAGCTACCAACTCTTTTTCCGAAGGTAACTGGCTTCAGCAGAGCGCAGAT
ACCAAATACTGTTCTTCTAGTGTAGCCGTAGTTAGGCCACCACTTCAAGAACTCTGTAGCACCGCCTACA
TACCTCGCTCTGCTAATCCTGTTACCAGTGGCTGCTGCCAGTGGCGATAAGTCGTGTCTTACCGGGTTGG
ACTCAAGACGATAGTTACCGGATAAGGCGCAGCGGTCGGGCTGAACGGGGGGTTCGTGCACACAGCCCAG
CTTGGAGCGAACGACCTACACCGAACTGAGATACCTACAGCGTGAGCTATGAGAAAGCGCCACGCTTCCC
GAAGGGAGAAAGGCGGACAGGTATCCGGTAAGCGGCAGGGTCGGAACAGGAGAGCGCACGAGGGAGCTTC
CAGGGGGAAACGCCTGGTATCTTTATAGTCCTGTCGGGTTTCGCCACCTCTGACTTGAGCGTCGATTTTT
GTGATGCTCGTCAGGGGGGCGGAGCCTATGGAAAAACGCCAGCAACGCGGCCTTTTTACGGTTCCTGGCC
TTTTGCTGGCCTTTTGCTCATTAGGCACCCCAGGCTTTACCCGAACGACCGAGCGCAGCGAGTCAGTGAG
CGAGGAAGCGGAGAGCGCCCAATACGCAAGGAAACAGCTATGACCATGTTAATGCAGCTGGCACGACAGG
TTTCCCGACTGGAAAGCGGGCAGTGAGCGGAAGGCCCATGAGGCCAGTCTTGTGCTCCATTAATTAAGAG
GTACCTAGAATTCTGGGATCCAAGCGGCCGCTACCCCGAAGACAATACGGCGGTGAGACCACAAGTTTGT
ACAAAAAAGCTGAACGAGAAACGTAAAATGATATAAATATCAATATATTAAATTAGATTTTGCATAAAAA
ACAGACTACATAATACTGTAAAACACAACATATCCAGTCACTATGGCGGCCCCTCGAGGGGCCGCATTAG
GCACCCCAGGCTTTACACTTTATGCTTCCGGCTCGTATAATGTGTGGATTTTGAGTTAGGATCCGTCGAG
ATTTTCAGGAGCTAAGGAAGCTAAAATGGAGAAAAAAATCACTGGATATACCACCGTTGATATATCCCAA
TGGCATCGTAAAGAACATTTTGAGGCATTTCAGTCAGTTGCTCAATGTACCTATAACCAGACCGTTCAGC
TGGATATTACGGCCTTTTTAAAGACCGTAAAGAAAAATAAGCACAAGTTTTATCCGGCCTTTATTCACAT
TCTTGCCCGCCTGATGAATGCTCATCCGGAATTCCGTATGGCAATGAAAGACGGTGAGCTGGTGATATGG
GATAGTGTTCACCCTTGTTACACCGTTTTCCATGAGCAAACTGAAACGTTTTCATCGCTCTGGAGTGAAT
ACCACGACGATTTCCGGCAGTTTCTACACATATATTCGCAAGATGTGGCGTGTTACGGTGAAAACCTGGC
CTATTTCCCTAAAGGGTTTATTGAGAATATGTTTTTCGTCTCAGCCAATCCCTGGGTGAGTTTCACCAGT
TTTGATTTAAACGTGGCCAATATGGACAACTTCTTCGCCCCCGTTTTCACCATGGGCAAATATTATACGC
AAGGCGACAAGGTGCTGATGCCGCTGGCGATTCAGGTTCATCATGCCGTTTGTGATGGCTTCCATGTCGG
CAGAATGCTTAATGAATTACAACAGTACTGCGATGAGTGGCAGGGCGGGGCGTAATCTAGAGGATCCGGC
TTACTAAAAGCCAGATAACAGTATGCGTATTTGCGCGCTGATTTTTGCGGTATAAGAATATATACTGATA
TGTATACCCGAAGTATGTCAAAAAGAGGTATGCTATGAAGCAGCGTATTACAGTGACAGTTGACAGCGAC
AGCTATCAGTTGCTCAAGGCATATATGATGTCAATATCTCCGGTCTGGTAAGCACAACCATGCAGAATGA
AGCCCGTCGTCTGCGTGCCGAACGCTGGAAAGCGGAAAATCAGGAAGGGATGGCTGAGGTCGCCCGGTTT
ATTGAAATGAACGGCTCTTTTGCTGACGAGAACAGGGGCTGGTGAAATGCAGTTTAAGGTTTACACCTAT
AAAAGAGAGAGCCGTTATCGTCTGTTTGTGGATGTACAGAGTGATATTATTGACACGCCCGGGCGACGGA
TGGTGATCCCCCTGGCCAGTGCACGTCTGCTGTCAGATAAAGTCCCCCGTGAACTTTACCCGGTGGTGCA
TATCGGGGATGAAAGCTGGCGCATGATGACCACCGATATGGCCAGTGTGCCGGTTTCCGTTATCGGGGAA
GAAGTGGCTGATCTCAGCCACCGCGAAAATGACATCAAAAACGCCATTAACCTGATGTTCTGGGGAATAT
AAATGTCAGGCTCCCTTATACACAGCCAGTCTGCAGGTCGACCATAGTGACTGGATATGTTGTGTTTTAC
AGTATTATGTAGTCTGTTTTTTATGCAAAATCTAATTTAATATATTGATATTTATATCATTTTACGTTTC
TCGTTCAGCTTTCTTGTACAAAGTGGTTGGGGTCTCATGTCGGGCTTGTCTTCGGGTCGAGATAAGCTTG
GGAATTCGAGGATCCGTGCGGCCGCAGCTCGAGCGAAGCTTTAGAGCTCATGGCGCGCCTGGACAAGACA
CGTGGCCTTGACGGCCTTCCGCCAATTCGCCCTATAGTGAGTCGTATTACGTCGCGCTCACTGGCCGTCG
TTTTACAACGTCGTGACTGGGAAAACCCTGGCGTTACCCAACTTAATCGCCTTGCAGCACATCCCCCTTT
CGCCAGCTGGCGTAATAGCGAAGAGGCCCGCACCGAAACGCCCTTCCCAACAGTTGCGCAGCCTGAATGG
CGAATGGGAGCGCCCTGTAGCGGCCACTCAACCCTATCTCGGTCTATTCTTTTGATTTATAAGGGATTTT
GCCGATTTCGGCCTATTGGTTAAAAAATGAGCTGATTTAACAAAAATTTAAC
