>Addgene plasmid #54366 | LIIc F 1-2 | addgene partial sequence | sequence record 87752 | M13pUC-Fwd 5'-CCCAGTCACGACGTTGTAAAACG-3'
ATACGACTCACTATAGGGCGAATTGGCGGAAGGCCGTCAAGGCCACGTGTCTTGTCCAGGCGCGCCATGA
GCTCTAAAGCTTCGCTCGAGCTGCGGCCGCACGGATCCTCGAATTCCCAAGCTTATCTCGACCCGAAGAC
AAGCCCGACATGAGACCCCAACCACTTTGTACAAGAAAGCTGAACGAGAAACGTAAAATGATATAAATAT
CAATATATTAAATTAGATTTTGCATAAAAAACAGACTACATAATACTGTAAAACACAACATATCCAGTCA
CTATGGTCGACCTGCAGACTGGCTGTGTATAAGGGAGCCTGACATTTATATTCCCCAGAACATCAGGTTA
ATGGCGTTTTTGATGTCATTTTCGCGGTGGCTGAGATCAGCCACTTCTTCCCCGATAACGGAAACCGGCA
CACTGGCCATATCGGTGGTCATCATGCGCCAGCTTTCATCCCCGATATGCACCACCGGGTAAAGTTCACG
GGGGACTTTATCTGACAGCAGACGTGCACTGGCCAGGGGGATCACCATCCGTCGCCCGGGCGTGTCAATA
ATATCACTCTGTACATCCACAAACAGACGATAACGGCTCTCTCTTTTATAGGTGTAAACCTTAAACTGCA
TTTCACCAGCCCCTGTTCTCGTCAGCAAAAGAGCCGTTCATTTCAATAAACCGGGCGACCTCAGCCATCC
CTTCCTGATTTTCCGCTTTCCAGCGTTCGGCACGCAGACGACGGGCTTCATTCTGCATGGTTGTGCTTAC
CAGACCGGAGATATTGACATCATATATGCCTTGAGCAACTGATAGCTGTCGCTGTCAACTGTCACTGTAA
TACGCTGCTTCATAGCATACCTCTTTTTGACATACTTCGGGTATACATATCAGTATATATTCTTATACCG
CAAAAATCAGCGCGCAAATACGCATACTGTTATCTGGCTTTTAGTAAGCCGGATCCTCTAGATTACGCCC
CGCCCTGCCACTCATCGCAGTACTGTTGTAATTCATTAAGCATTCTGCCGAC
