>Addgene plasmid #54366 | LIIc F 1-2 | addgene partial sequence | sequence record 90844 | pRS414-R 5'-CACCTCTGACTTGAGCGTCG-3'
AAACGCCAGCAACGCGGCCTTTTTACGGTTCCTGGCCTTTTGCTGGCCTTTTGCTCATTAGGCACCCCAG
GCTTTACCCGAACGACCGAGCGCAGCGAGTCAGTGAGCGAGGAAGCGGAGAGCGCCCAATACGCAAGGAA
ACAGCTATGACCATGTTAATGCAGCTGGCACGACAGGTTTCCCGACTGGAAAGCGGGCAGTGAGCGGAAG
GCCCATGAGGCCAGTCTTGTGCTCCATTAATTAAGAGGTACCTAGAATTCTGGGATCCAAGCGGCCGCTA
CCCCGAAGACAATACGGCGGTGAGACCACAAGTTTGTACAAAAAAGCTGAACGAGAAACGTAAAATGATA
TAAATATCAATATATTAAATTAGATTTTGCATAAAAAACAGACTACATAATACTGTAAAACACAACATAT
CCAGTCACTATGGCGGCCCCTCGAGGGGCCGCATTAGGCACCCCAGGCTTTACACTTTATGCTTCCGGCT
CGTATAATGTGTGGATTTTGAGTTAGGATCCGTCGAGATTTTCAGGAGCTAAGGAAGCTAAAATGGAGAA
AAAAATCACTGGATATACCACCGTTGATATATCCCAATGGCATCGTAAAGAACATTTTGAGGCATTTCAG
TCAGTTGCTCAATGTACCTATAACCAGACCGTTCAGCTGGATATTACGGCCTTTTTAAAGACCGTAAAGA
AAAATAAGCACAAGTTTTATCCGGCCTTTATTCACATTCTTGCCCGCCTGATGAATGCTCATCCGGAATT
CCGTATGGCAATGAAAGACGGTGAGCTGGTGATATGGGATAGTGT
